Addgene plasmid #175063: pVC
Purpose: expresses mVenus and mCherry pair in mammalian cells
Depositing lab: Arnold Boersma. Depositing organization: Leibniz-Institut fuer Interaktive Materialien (DWI). Publication: A FRET-based method for monitoring structural transitions in protein self-organization. Wan Q, Mouton SN, Veenhoff LM, Boersma AJ. Cell Rep Methods. 2022 Mar 28;2(3):100184. doi: 10.1016/j.crmeth.2022.100184. eCollection 2022 Mar 28. PubMed 35475219.
Backbone
  Vector backbone: pcDNA3
  Backbone manufacturer: invitrogen
  Backbone size w/o insert (bp): 3990
  Total vector size (bp): 5355
  Vector type: Mammalian Expression
  Selectable markers: Neomycin (select with G418)
Growth in bacteria
  Bacterial resistance: Kanamycin, 50 μg/mL
  Growth temperature: 37°C
  Growth strain: DH5alpha
  Copy number: High Copy
Gene/Insert
  Gene/Insert name: mVenus + mCherry (alt names: mVenus-mCherry; VC)
  Species: Synthetic
  Insert size (bp): 1359
  Mutation: mVenus: C-Terminal deletion of 11 aa (GITLGMDELYK); mCherry: C-Terminal deletion of 5 aa (DELYK) and N-Terminal deletion of 7 aa (MVSKGEE)
  Promoter: CMV Promoter
  Cloning method: Restriction Enzyme; 5′ cloning site NheI (not destroyed); 3′ cloning site XbaI (not destroyed)
  Sequencing primers: 5′ CGCAAATGGGCGGTAGGCGTG; 3′ GAAATTTGTGATGCTATTGC
Terms and licenses: Academic/Nonprofit Terms; Industry Terms: Not Available to Industry
How to cite: pVC was a gift from Arnold Boersma (Addgene plasmid # 175063 ; http://n2t.net/addgene:175063 ; RRID:Addgene_175063)
