[The description below was written by a language model from this plasmid's Addgene catalogue record and pLannotate feature annotations shown in this document.]
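Description:
pVC is a 5,355 bp mammalian expression plasmid that produces a direct fusion of the yellow fluorescent protein mVenus and the red fluorescent protein mCherry. The catalogue lists the backbone as pcDNA3. The annotated layout, however, looks more like a kanamycin-selected fluorescent-protein vector than a classical ampicillin-resistant pcDNA3: it has a single NeoR/KanR cassette behind tandem bacterial (AmpR) and SV40 promoters, an SV40 poly(A) after the insert and an HSV TK poly(A) after the marker. That aminoglycoside phosphotransferase gene gives kanamycin resistance in E. coli and G418 resistance in mammalian cells. A high-copy ColE1/pUC-type origin supports bacterial propagation, and an f1 origin is also present. Short annotated fragments (SV40 large T antigen, ble, bGH poly(A)) appear to be backbone remnants rather than functional parts.

The synthetic insert of about 1.36 kb lies between NheI and XbaI sites, downstream of the human CMV immediate-early enhancer and promoter, and is terminated by the SV40 polyadenylation signal. Both fluorescent proteins are truncated. mVenus lacks its last 11 C-terminal residues, and mCherry lacks 7 N-terminal and 5 C-terminal residues. In the feature table the two coding annotations abut and slightly overlap, consistent with a junction that has little or no linker. Removing the flexible termini would be expected to hold the two fluorophores close together, which suits mVenus as donor and mCherry as acceptor for FRET. The associated publication describes a FRET-based method for monitoring structural transitions in protein self-organization. The record does not state the exact role of pVC in that work, beyond expressing the mVenus and mCherry pair in mammalian cells.
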