Features (pLannotate 1.2.2; 15 found; start..end, strand, type, name):
     61..364     +  enhancer       CMV enhancer: human cytomegalovirus immediate early enhancer
    365..568     +  promoter       CMV promoter: human cytomegalovirus (CMV) immediate early promoter
    591..634     +  misc_feature   MCS (fragment): multiple cloning site
    657..1340    +  CDS            mVenus: mVenus is a basic (constitutively fluorescent) yellow fluorescent protein published in 2006, derived from Aequorea victoria. It is reported to be a rapidly-maturing monomer with moderate acid sensitivity.
   1329..2018    +  CDS            mCherry: mCherry is a basic (constitutively fluorescent) red fluorescent protein published in 2004, derived from Discosoma sp.. It is reported to be a very rapidly-maturing monomer with low acid sensitivity.
   2037..2120    +  CDS            large T antigen (fragment): large T antigen from SV40 (simian virus 40)
   2143..2264    +  polyA_signal   SV40 poly(A) signal: SV40 polyadenylation signal
   2298..2726    -  rep_origin     f1 ori (sequence partly withheld): f1 bacteriophage origin of replication; arrow indicates direction of (+) strand synthesis
   2753..2857    +  promoter       AmpR promoter: bla
   2859..3216    +  promoter       SV40 promoter: SV40 enhancer and early promoter
   3251..4045    +  CDS            NeoR/KanR: aminoglycoside phosphotransferase from Tn5; aph(3')-II (or nptII); confers resistance to neomycin, kanamycin, and G418 (Geneticin®)
   4066..4218    +  CDS            ble (fragment): BLE_KLEPN - Experimental evidence at protein level: Swiss-Prot protein existence level 1. Binding protein with a strong affinity to the bleomycin family of antibiotics. Binds to CL990; an antimitotic-antibiotic compound. From Klebsiella pneumoniae.
   4277..4324    +  polyA_signal   HSV TK poly(A) signal: herpes simplex virus thymidine kinase polyadenylation signal (Cole and Stacy, 1985)
   4415..4431    -  polyA_signal   bGH poly(A) signal (fragment): bovine growth hormone polyadenylation signal
   4653..5241    +  rep_origin     ori: high-copy-number ColE1/pMB1/pBR322/pUC origin of replication
>Addgene plasmid #175063 | pVC | addgene full sequence | sequence record 353801 | Addgene NGS Result
TAGTTATTAATAGTAATCAATTACGGGGTCATTAGTTCATAGCCCATATATGGAGTTCCGCGTTACATAA
CTTACGGTAAATGGCCCGCCTGGCTGACCGCCCAACGACCCCCGCCCATTGACGTCAATAATGACGTATG
TTCCCATAGTAACGCCAATAGGGACTTTCCATTGACGTCAATGGGTGGAGTATTTACGGTAAACTGCCCA
CTTGGCAGTACATCAAGTGTATCATATGCCAAGTACGCCCCCTATTGACGTCAATGACGGTAAATGGCCC
GCCTGGCATTATGCCCAGTACATGACCTTATGGGACTTTCCTACTTGGCAGTACATCTACGTATTAGTCA
TCGCTATTACCATGGTGATGCGGTTTTGGCAGTACATCAATGGGCGTGGATAGCGGTTTGACTCACGGGG
ATTTCCAAGTCTCCACCCCATTGACGTCAATGGGAGTTTGTTTTGGCACCAAAATCAACGGGACTTTCCA
AAATGTCGTAACAACTCCGCCCCATTGACGCAAATGGGCGGTAGGCGTGTACGGTGGGAGGTCTATATAA
GCAGAGCTGGTTTAGTGAACCGTCAGATCCGCTAGCGCTACCGGACTCAGATCTCGAGCTCAAGCTTCGA
ATTCCTGCAGCTCAACTGAGGATCCTATGGTGAGCAAGGGCGAGGAGCTGTTCACCGGGGTGGTGCCCAT
CCTGGTCGAGCTGGACGGCGACGTAAACGGCCACAAGTTCAGCGTGTCCGGCGAGGGCGAGGGCGATGCC
ACCTACGGCAAGCTGACCCTGAAGCTGATCTGCACCACCGGCAAGCTGCCCGTGCCCTGGCCCACCCTCG
TGACCACCCTGGGCTACGGCCTGCAGTGCTTCGCCCGCTACCCCGACCACATGAAGCAGCACGACTTCTT
CAAGTCCGCCATGCCCGAAGGCTACGTCCAGGAGCGCACCATCTTCTTCAAGGACGACGGCAACTACAAG
ACCCGCGCCGAGGTGAAGTTCGAGGGCGACACCCTGGTGAACCGCATCGAGCTGAAGGGCATCGACTTCA
AGGAGGACGGCAACATCCTGGGGCACAAGCTGGAGTACAACTACAACAGCCACAACGTCTATATCACCGC
CGACAAGCAGAAGAACGGCATCAAGGCCAACTTCAAGATCCGCCACAACATCGAGGACGGCGGCGTGCAG
CTCGCCGACCACTACCAGCAGAACACCCCCATCGGCGACGGCCCCGTGCTGCTGCCCGACAACCACTACC
TGAGCTACCAGTCCAAACTGAGCAAAGACCCCAACGAGAAGCGCGATCACATGGTCCTGCTGGAGTTCGT
GACCGCCGCCTCCGGAGATAACATGGCCATCATCAAGGAGTTCATGCGCTTCAAGGTGCACATGGAGGGC
TCCGTGAACGGCCACGAGTTCGAGATCGAGGGCGAGGGCGAGGGCCGCCCCTACGAGGGCACCCAGACCG
CCAAGCTGAAGGTGACCAAGGGTGGCCCCCTGCCCTTCGCCTGGGACATCCTGTCCCCTCAGTTCATGTA
CGGCTCCAAGGCCTACGTGAAGCACCCCGCCGACATCCCCGACTACTTGAAGCTGTCCTTCCCCGAGGGC
TTCAAGTGGGAGCGCGTGATGAACTTCGAGGACGGCGGCGTGGTGACCGTGACCCAGGACTCCTCCCTGC
AGGACGGCGAGTTCATCTACAAGGTGAAGCTGCGCGGCACCAACTTCCCCTCCGACGGCCCCGTAATGCA
GAAGAAGACCATGGGCTGGGAGGCCTCCTCCGAGCGGATGTACCCCGAGGACGGCGCCCTGAAGGGCGAG
ATCAAGCAGAGGCTGAAGCTGAAGGACGGCGGCCACTACGACGCTGAGGTCAAGACCACCTACAAGGCCA
AGAAGCCCGTGCAGCTGCCCGGCGCCTACAACGTCAACATCAAGTTGGACATCACCTCCCACAACGAGGA
CTACACCATCGTGGAACAGTACGAACGCGCCGAGGGCCGCCACTCCACCGGCGGCATGTAAGCGGCCGCG
ACTCTAGATCATAATCAGCCATACCACATTTGTAGAGGTTTTACTTGCTTTAAAAAACCTCCCACACCTC
CCCCTGAACCTGAAACATAAAATGAATGCAATTGTTGTTGTTAACTTGTTTATTGCAGCTTATAATGGTT
ACAAATAAAGCAATAGCATCACAAATTTCACAAATAAAGCATTTTTTTCACTGCATTCTAGTTGTGGTTT
GTCCAAACTCATCAATGTATCTTAAGGCGTAAATTGTAAGCGTTAATATTTTGTTAAAATTCGCGTTAAA
TTTTTGTTAAATCAGCTCATTTTTTAACCAATAGGCCGAAATCGGCAAAATCCCTTATAAATCAAAAGAA
TAGACCGAGATAGGGT
[37 nt withheld, positions 2397-2433]
AAAGAACGTGGACTCCAACGTCAAAGG
[49 nt withheld, positions 2461-2509]
T
[91 nt withheld, positions 2511-2601]
G
[124 nt withheld, positions 2603-2726]
CAGGTGGCACTTTTCGGGGAAATGTGCGCGGAACCCCTATTTGTTTATTTTTCTAAATACATTCAAATAT
GTATCCGCTCATGAGACAATAACCCTGATAAATGCTTCAATAATATTGAAAAAGGAAGAGTCCTGAGGCG
GAAAGAACCAGCTGTGGAATGTGTGTCAGTTAGGGTGTGGAAAGTCCCCAGGCTCCCCAGCAGGCAGAAG
TATGCAAAGCATGCATCTCAATTAGTCAGCAACCAGGTGTGGAAAGTCCCCAGGCTCCCCAGCAGGCAGA
AGTATGCAAAGCATGCATCTCAATTAGTCAGCAACCATAGTCCCGCCCCTAACTCCGCCCATCCCGCCCC
TAACTCCGCCCAGTTCCGCCCATTCTCCGCCCCATGGCTGACTAATTTTTTTTATTTATGCAGAGGCCGA
GGCCGCCTCGGCCTCTGAGCTATTCCAGAAGTAGTGAGGAGGCTTTTTTGGAGGCCTAGGCTTTTGCAAA
GATCGATCAAGAGACAGGATGAGGATCGTTTCGCATGATTGAACAAGATGGATTGCACGCAGGTTCTCCG
GCCGCTTGGGTGGAGAGGCTATTCGGCTATGACTGGGCACAACAGACAATCGGCTGCTCTGATGCCGCCG
TGTTCCGGCTGTCAGCGCAGGGGCGCCCGGTTCTTTTTGTCAAGACCGACCTGTCCGGTGCCCTGAATGA
ACTGCAAGACGAGGCAGCGCGGCTATCGTGGCTGGCCACGACGGGCGTTCCTTGCGCAGCTGTGCTCGAC
GTTGTCACTGAAGCGGGAAGGGACTGGCTGCTATTGGGCGAAGTGCCGGGGCAGGATCTCCTGTCATCTC
ACCTTGCTCCTGCCGAGAAAGTATCCATCATGGCTGATGCAATGCGGCGGCTGCATACGCTTGATCCGGC
TACCTGCCCATTCGACCACCAAGCGAAACATCGCATCGAGCGAGCACGTACTCGGATGGAAGCCGGTCTT
GTCGATCAGGATGATCTGGACGAAGAGCATCAGGGGCTCGCGCCAGCCGAACTGTTCGCCAGGCTCAAGG
CGAGCATGCCCGACGGCGAGGATCTCGTCGTGACCCATGGCGATGCCTGCTTGCCGAATATCATGGTGGA
AAATGGCCGCTTTTCTGGATTCATCGACTGTGGCCGGCTGGGTGTGGCGGACCGCTATCAGGACATAGCG
TTGGCTACCCGTGATATTGCTGAAGAGCTTGGCGGCGAATGGGCTGACCGCTTCCTCGTGCTTTACGGTA
TCGCCGCTCCCGATTCGCAGCGCATCGCCTTCTATCGCCTTCTTGACGAGTTCTTCTGAGCGGGACTCTG
GGGTTCGAAATGACCGACCAAGCGACGCCCAACCTGCCATCACGAGATTTCGATTCCACCGCCGCCTTCT
ATGAAAGGTTGGGCTTCGGAATCGTTTTCCGGGACGCCGGCTGGATGATCCTCCAGCGCGGGGATCTCAT
GCTGGAGTTCTTCGCCCACCCTAGGGGGAGGCTAACTGAAACACGGAAGGAGACAATACCGGAAGGAACC
CGCGCTATGACGGCAATAAAAAGACAGAATAAAACGCACGGTGTTGGGTCGTTTGTTCATAAACGCGGGG
TTCGGTCCCAGGGCTGGCACTCTGTCGATACCCCACCGAGACCCCATTGGGGCCAATACGCCCGCGTTTC
TTCCTTTTCCCCACCCCACCCCCCAAGTTCGGGTGAAGGCCCAGGGCTCGCAGCCAACGTCGGGGCGGCA
GGCCCTGCCATAGCCTCAGGTTACTCATATATACTTTAGATTGATTTAAAACTTCATTTTTAATTTAAAA
GGATCTAGGTGAAGATCCTTTTTGATAATCTCATGACCAAAATCCCTTAACGTGAGTTTTCGTTCCACTG
AGCGTCAGACCCCGTAGAAAAGATCAAAGGATCTTCTTGAGATCCTTTTTTTCTGCGCGTAATCTGCTGC
TTGCAAACAAAAAAACCACCGCTACCAGCGGTGGTTTGTTTGCCGGATCAAGAGCTACCAACTCTTTTTC
CGAAGGTAACTGGCTTCAGCAGAGCGCAGATACCAAATACTGTTCTTCTAGTGTAGCCGTAGTTAGGCCA
CCACTTCAAGAACTCTGTAGCACCGCCTACATACCTCGCTCTGCTAATCCTGTTACCAGTGGCTGCTGCC
AGTGGCGATAAGTCGTGTCTTACCGGGTTGGACTCAAGACGATAGTTACCGGATAAGGCGCAGCGGTCGG
GCTGAACGGGGGGTTCGTGCACACAGCCCAGCTTGGAGCGAACGACCTACACCGAACTGAGATACCTACA
GCGTGAGCTATGAGAAAGCGCCACGCTTCCCGAAGGGAGAAAGGCGGACAGGTATCCGGTAAGCGGCAGG
GTCGGAACAGGAGAGCGCACGAGGGAGCTTCCAGGGGGAAACGCCTGGTATCTTTATAGTCCTGTCGGGT
TTCGCCACCTCTGACTTGAGCGTCGATTTTTGTGATGCTCGTCAGGGGGGCGGAGCCTATGGAAAAACGC
CAGCAACGCGGCCTTTTTACGGTTCCTGGCCTTTTGCTGGCCTTTTGCTCACATGTTCTTTCCTGCGTTA
TCCCCTGATTCTGTGGATAACCGTATTACCGCCATGCAT
